>Addgene plasmid #136944 | pJBL7005 | addgene full sequence | sequence record 272112 | Addgene NGS Result
GTAAAACGACGGCCAGTGAATTCGAGCTCGGTACCTAATACGACTCACTATAGGACGTCGACTCTCGAGT
GAGATTGTTGACGGTACCGTATTTTGGGATCCCGACTGGCGAGAGCCAGGTAACGAATGGATCGGGTCGG
CATGGCATCTCCACCTCCTCGCGGTCCGACCTGGGCATCCGAAGGAGGACGTCGTCCACTCGGATGGCTA
AGGGAGAGCTCGGATCCGGCTGCTAACAAAGCCCGAAAGGAAGCTGAGTTGGCTGCTGCCACCGCTGAGC
AATAACTAGCATAACCCCTTGGGGCCTCTAAACGGGTCTTGAGGGGTTTTTTGCTGAAAGGAGGAACTAT
ATCCGGATCGAGATCCTCTAGAGTCGACCTGCAGGCATGCAAGCTTGGCGTAATCATGGTCATAGCTGTT
TCCTGTGTGAAATTGTTATCCGCTCACAATTCCACACAACATACGAGCCGGAAGCATAAAGTGTAAAGCC
TGGGGTGCCTAATGAGTGAGCTAACTCACATTAATTGCGTTGCGCTCACTGCCCGCTTTCCAGTCGGGAA
ACCTGTCGTGCCAGCTGCATTAATGAATCGGCCAACGCGCGGGGAGAGGCGGTTTGCGTATTGGGCGCTC
TTCCGCTTCCTCGCTCACTGACTCGCTGCGCTCGGTCGTTCGGCTGCGGCGAGCGGTATCAGCTCACTCA
AAGGCGGTAATACGGTTATCCACAGAATCAGGGGATAACGCAGGAAAGAACATGTGAGCAAAAGGCCAGC
AAAGGCCAGGAACCGTAAAAAGGCCGCGTTGCTGGCGTTTTTCCATAGGCTCCGCCCCCCTGACGAGCAT
CACAAAAATCGACGCTCAAGTCAGAGGTGGCGAAACCCGACAGGACTATAAAGATACCAGGCGTTTCCCC
CTGGAAGCTCCCTCGTGCGCTCTCCTGTTCCGACCCTGCCGCTTACCGGATACCTGTCCGCCTTTCTCCC
TTCGGGAAGCGTGGCGCTTTCTCATAGCTCACGCTGTAGGTATCTCAGTTCGGTGTAGGTCGTTCGCTCC
AAGCTGGGCTGTGTGCACGAACCCCCCGTTCAGCCCGACCGCTGCGCCTTATCCGGTAACTATCGTCTTG
AGTCCAACCCGGTAAGACACGACTTATCGCCACTGGCAGCAGCCACTGGTAACAGGATTAGCAGAGCGAG
GTATGTAGGCGGTGCTACAGAGTTCTTGAAGTGGTGGCCTAACTACGGCTACACTAGAAGAACAGTATTT
GGTATCTGCGCTCTGCTGAAGCCAGTTACCTTCGGAAAAAGAGTTGGTAGCTCTTGATCCGGCAAACAAA
CCACCGCTGGTAGCGGTGGTTTTTTTGTTTGCAAGCAGCAGATTACGCGCAGAAAAAAAGGATCTCAAGA
AGATCCTTTGATCTTTTCTACGGGGTCTGACGCTCAGTGGAACGAAAACTCACGTTAAGGGATTTTGGTC
ATGAGATTATCAAAAAGGATCTTCACCTAGATCCTTTTAAATTAAAAATGAAGTTTTAAATCAATCTAAA
GTATATATGAGTAAACTTGGTCTGACAGTTACCAATGCTTAATCAGTGAGGCACCTATCTCAGCGATCTG
TCTATTTCGTTCATCCATAGTTGCCTGACTCCCCGTCGTGTAGATAACTACGATACGGGAGGGCTTACCA
TCTGGCCCCAGTGCTGCAATGATACCGCGAGACCCACGCTCACCGGCTCCAGATTTATCAGCAATAAACC
AGCCAGCCGGAAGGGCCGAGCGCAGAAGTGGTCCTGCAACTTTATCCGCCTCCATCCAGTCTATTAATTG
TTGCCGGGAAGCTAGAGTAAGTAGTTCGCCAGTTAATAGTTTGCGCAACGTTGTTGCCATTGCTACAGGC
ATCGTGGTGTCACGCTCGTCGTTTGGTATGGCTTCATTCAGCTCCGGTTCCCAACGATCAAGGCGAGTTA
CATGATCCCCCATGTTGTGCAAAAAAGCGGTTAGCTCCTTCGGTCCTCCGATCGTTGTCAGAAGTAAGTT
GGCCGCAGTGTTATCACTCATGGTTATGGCAGCACTGCATAATTCTCTTACTGTCATGCCATCCGTAAGA
TGCTTTTCTGTGACTGGTGAGTACTCAACCAAGTCATTCTGAGAATAGTGTATGCGGCGACCGAGTTGCT
CTTGCCCGGCGTCAATACGGGATAATACCGCGCCACATAGCAGAACTTTAAAAGTGCTCATCATTGGAAA
ACGTTCTTCGGGGCGAAAACTCTCAAGGATCTTACCGCTGTTGAGATCCAGTTCGATGTAACCCACTCGT
GCACCCAACTGATCTTCAGCATCTTTTACTTTCACCAGCGTTTCTGGGTGAGCAAAAACAGGAAGGCAAA
ATGCCGCAAAAAAGGGAATAAGGGCGACACGGAAATGTTGAATACTCATACTCTTCCTTTTTCAATATTA
TTGAAGCATTTATCAGGGTTATTGTCTCATGAGCGGATACATATTTGAATGTATTTAGAAAAATAAACAA
ATAGGGGTTCCGCGCACATTTCCCCGAAAAGTGCCACCTGACGTCTAAGAAACCATTATTATCATGACAT
TAACCTATAAAAATAGGCGTATCACGAGGCCCTTTCGTCTCGCGCGTTTCGGTGATGACGGTGAAAACCT
CTGACACATGCAGCTCCCGGAGACGGTCACAGCTTGTCTGTAAGCGGATGCCGGGAGCAGACAAGCCCGT
CAGGGCGCGTCAGCGGGTGTTGGCGGGTGTCGGGGCTGGCTTAACTATGCGGCATCAGAGCAGATTGTAC
TGAGAGTGCACCATATGCGGTGTGAAATACCGCACAGATGCGTAAGGAGAAAATACCGCATCAGGCGCCA
TTCGCCATTCAGGCTGCGCAACTGTTGGGAAGGGCGATCGGTGCGGGCCTCTTCGCTATTACGCCAGCTG
GCGAAAGGGGGATGTGCTGCAAGGCGATTAAGTTGGGTAACGCCAGGGTTTTCCCAGTCACGACGTT
Features (pLannotate 1.2.2; 15 found; start..end, strand, type, name):
     36..54      +  promoter       T7 promoter: promoter for bacteriophage T7 RNA polymerase
    131..222     +  ncRNA          HDV ribozyme: Accession: RF00094 - Hepatitis delta virus ribozyme
    229..278     +  CDS            SET1 (fragment): solubility-enhancement tag derived from T7 phage gene 10B
    286..333     +  terminator     T7 terminator: transcription terminator for bacteriophage T7 RNA polymerase
    362..396     +  misc_feature   MCS (fragment): pUC18/19 multiple cloning site
    433..449     -  protein_bind   lac operator: The lac repressor binds to the lac operator to inhibit transcription in E. coli. This inhibition can be relieved by adding lactose or isopropyl-β-D-thiogalactopyranoside (IPTG). lac repressor encoded by lacI
    457..487     -  promoter       lac promoter: promoter for the E. coli lac operon
    502..523     -  protein_bind   CAP binding site: CAP binding activates transcription in the presence of cAMP. E. coli catabolite activator protein
    536..628     -  CDS            lacI (fragment): lac repressor; lacI; The lac repressor binds to the lac operator to inhibit transcription in E. coli. This inhibition can be relieved by adding lactose or isopropyl-β-D-thiogalactopyranoside (IPTG).
    810..1398    -  rep_origin     ori: high-copy-number ColE1/pMB1/pBR322/pUC origin of replication
   1569..2429    -  CDS            AmpR: β-lactamase; bla; confers resistance to ampicillin, carbenicillin, and related antibiotics
   2430..2534    -  promoter       AmpR promoter: bla
   2629..2664    +  CDS            rop (fragment): Rop protein, which maintains plasmids at low copy number; rop
   2766..2865    +  misc_feature   bom (fragment): basis of mobility region from pBR322
   2871..21      -  CDS            lacZα (fragment) (across the origin): LacZα fragment of β-galactosidase; lacZ fragment
