[The description below was written by a language model from this plasmid's Addgene catalogue record and pLannotate feature annotations shown in this document.]
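Description:
pJBL7005 is a small (about 3.0 kb) pUC19-based plasmid classed as a bacterial expression and synthetic biology vector. It serves as a transcription template for a synthetic fluorogenic RNA reporter. It is maintained in E. coli at high copy through the ColE1/pUC-type origin and selected with ampicillin via the β-lactamase gene and its native promoter. Remnants of the pUC19 lac region are also annotated, including the lac promoter, operator and CAP site, and fragments of lacZα, lacI, rop, bom and the multiple cloning site. These are backbone leftovers and not functional parts of the design.

The payload is a 164 bp synthetic insert, introduced by Gibson assembly, that encodes the malachite green aptamer with a stability hairpin under a T7 promoter. The aptamer itself is not picked out by the automated annotation, but it presumably lies in the unannotated gap between the T7 promoter and the next feature. Downstream, the annotation detects a hepatitis delta virus ribozyme, which in this kind of layout would self-cleave to give a defined 3′ end. A T7 terminator follows it. The short "SET1" fragment called between them derives from T7 gene 10 sequence and is most likely a match to terminator-flanking phage sequence, not a real coding element, since no protein product is described.

When transcribed by T7 RNA polymerase, the aptamer binds malachite green dye and activates its fluorescence, giving a direct readout of RNA synthesis that is independent of translation. The associated publication concerns preparing cell-free extracts for in vitro transcriptional genetic circuits, so the plasmid fits use as a transcription reporter or control template in cell-free reactions.
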