Addgene plasmid #136944: pJBL7005
Purpose: Malachite green aptamer with stability hairpin, T7 promoter
Depositing lab: Julius Lucks. Depositing organization: Northwestern University. Publication: Deconstructing Cell-Free Extract Preparation for in Vitro Activation of Transcriptional Genetic Circuitry. Silverman AD, Kelley-Loughnane N, Lucks JB, Jewett MC. ACS Synth Biol. 2019 Feb 15;8(2):403-414. doi: 10.1021/acssynbio.8b00430. Epub 2019 Jan 29. PubMed 30596483.
Backbone
  Vector backbone: pUC19
  Backbone size w/o insert (bp): 2844
  Total vector size (bp): 3008
  Vector type: Bacterial Expression, Synthetic Biology
Growth in bacteria
  Bacterial resistance: Ampicillin, 100 μg/mL
  Growth temperature: 37°C
  Growth strain: DH5alpha
  Copy number: High Copy
Gene/Insert
  Gene/Insert name: Malachite green aptamer (alt name: 2844)
  Species: Synthetic
  Insert size (bp): 164
  Promoter: T7
  Cloning method: Gibson Cloning
  Sequencing primers: 5′ GTTTTCCCAGTCACGAC; 3′ CAGGAAACAGCTATGAC
Terms and licenses: Academic/Nonprofit Terms; Industry Terms: Not Available to Industry
How to cite: pJBL7005 was a gift from Julius Lucks (Addgene plasmid # 136944 ; http://n2t.net/addgene:136944 ; RRID:Addgene_136944)
