>Addgene plasmid #136944 | pJBL7005 | depositor partial sequence | sequence record 264427 | pJBL7005 sequence 3008 bps
TGCCGCAAAAAAGGGAATAAGGGCGACACGGAAATGTTGAATACTCATACTCTTCCTTTTTCAATATTAT
TGAAGCATTTATCAGGGTTATTGTCTCATGAGCGGATACATATTTGAATGTATTTAGAAAAATAAACAAA
TAGGGGTTCCGCGCACATTTCCCCGAAAAGTGCCACCTGACGTCTAAGAAACCATTATTATCATGACATT
AACCTATAAAAATAGGCGTATCACGAGGCCCTTTCGTCTCGCGCGTTTCGGTGATGACGGTGAAAACCTC
TGACACATGCAGCTCCCGGAGACGGTCACAGCTTGTCTGTAAGCGGATGCCGGGAGCAGACAAGCCCGTC
AGGGCGCGTCAGCGGGTGTTGGCGGGTGTCGGGGCTGGCTTAACTATGCGGCATCAGAGCAGATTGTACT
GAGAGTGCACCATATGCGGTGTGAAATACCGCACAGATGCGTAAGGAGAAAATACCGCATCAGGCGCCAT
TCGCCATTCAGGCTGCGCAACTGTTGGGAAGGGCGATCGGTGCGGGCCTCTTCGCTATTACGCCAGCTGG
CGAAAGGGGGATGTGCTGCAAGGCGATTAAGTTGGGTAACGCCAGGGTTTTCCCAGTCACGACGTTGTAA
AACGACGGCCAGTGAATTCGAGCTCGGTACCTAATACGACTCACTATAGGACGTCGACTCTCGAGTGAGA
TTGTTGACGGTACCGTATTTTGGGATCCCGACTGGCGAGAGCCAGGTAACGAATGGATCGGGTCGGCATG
GCATCTCCACCTCCTCGCGGTCCGACCTGGGCATCCGAAGGAGGACGTCGTCCACTCGGATGGCTAAGGG
AGAGCTCGGATCCGGCTGCTAACAAAGCCCGAAAGGAAGCTGAGTTGGCTGCTGCCACCGCTGAGCAATA
ACTAGCATAACCCCTTGGGGCCTCTAAACGGGTCTTGAGGGGTTTTTTGCTGAAAGGAGGAACTATATCC
GGATCGAGATCCTCTAGAGTCGACCTGCAGGCATGCAAGCTTGGCGTAATCATGGTCATAGCTGTTTCCT
GTGTGAAATTGTTATCCGCTCACAATTCCACACAACATACGAGCCGGAAGCATAAAGTGTAAAGCCTGGG
GTGCCTAATGAGTGAGCTAACTCACATTAATTGCGTTGCGCTCACTGCCCGCTTTCCAGTCGGGAAACCT
GTCGTGCCAGCTGCATTAATGAATCGGCCAACGCGCGGGGAGAGGCGGTTTGCGTATTGGGCGCTCTTCC
GCTTCCTCGCTCACTGACTCGCTGCGCTCGGTCGTTCGGCTGCGGCGAGCGGTATCAGCTCACTCAAAGG
CGGTAATACGGTTATCCACAGAATCAGGGGATAACGCAGGAAAGAACATGTGAGCAAAAGGCCAGCAAAA
GGCCAGGAACCGTAAAAAGGCCGCGTTGCTGGCGTTTTTCCATAGGCTCCGCCCCCCTGACGAGCATCAC
AAAAATCGACGCTCAAGTCAGAGGTGGCGAAACCCGACAGGACTATAAAGATACCAGGCGTTTCCCCCTG
GAAGCTCCCTCGTGCGCTCTCCTGTTCCGACCCTGCCGCTTACCGGATACCTGTCCGCCTTTCTCCCTTC
GGGAAGCGTGGCGCTTTCTCATAGCTCACGCTGTAGGTATCTCAGTTCGGTGTAGGTCGTTCGCTCCAAG
CTGGGCTGTGTGCACGAACCCCCCGTTCAGCCCGACCGCTGCGCCTTATCCGGTAACTATCGTCTTGAGT
CCAACCCGGTAAGACACGACTTATCGCCACTGGCAGCAGCCACTGGTAACAGGATTAGCAGAGCGAGGTA
TGTAGGCGGTGCTACAGAGTTCTTGAAGTGGTGGCCTAACTACGGCTACACTAGAAGAACAGTATTTGGT
ATCTGCGCTCTGCTGAAGCCAGTTACCTTCGGAAAAAGAGTTGGTAGCTCTTGATCCGGCAAACAAACCA
CCGCTGGTAGCGGTGGTTTTTTTGTTTGCAAGCAGCAGATTACGCGCAGAAAAAAAGGATCTCAAGAAGA
TCCTTTGATCTTTTCTACGGGGTCTGACGCTCAGTGGAACGAAAACTCACGTTAAGGGATTTTGGTCATG
AGATTATCAAAAAGGATCTTCACCTAGATCCTTTTAAATTAAAAATGAAGTTTTAAATCAATCTAAAGTA
TATATGAGTAAACTTGGTCTGACAGTTACCAATGCTTAATCAGTGAGGCACCTATCTCAGCGATCTGTCT
ATTTCGTTCATCCATAGTTGCCTGACTCCCCGTCGTGTAGATAACTACGATACGGGAGGGCTTACCATCT
GGCCCCAGTGCTGCAATGATACCGCGAGACCCACGCTCACCGGCTCCAGATTTATCAGCAATAAACCAGC
CAGCCGGAAGGGCCGAGCGCAGAAGTGGTCCTGCAACTTTATCCGCCTCCATCCAGTCTATTAATTGTTG
CCGGGAAGCTAGAGTAAGTAGTTCGCCAGTTAATAGTTTGCGCAACGTTGTTGCCATTGCTACAGGCATC
GTGGTGTCACGCTCGTCGTTTGGTATGGCTTCATTCAGCTCCGGTTCCCAACGATCAAGGCGAGTTACAT
GATCCCCCATGTTGTGCAAAAAAGCGGTTAGCTCCTTCGGTCCTCCGATCGTTGTCAGAAGTAAGTTGGC
CGCAGTGTTATCACTCATGGTTATGGCAGCACTGCATAATTCTCTTACTGTCATGCCATCCGTAAGATGC
TTTTCTGTGACTGGTGAGTACTCAACCAAGTCATTCTGAGAATAGTGTATGCGGCGACCGAGTTGCTCTT
GCCCGGCGTCAATACGGGATAATACCGCGCCACATAGCAGAACTTTAAAAGTGCTCATCATTGGAAAACG
TTCTTCGGGGCGAAAACTCTCAAGGATCTTACCGCTGTTGAGATCCAGTTCGATGTAACCCACTCGTGCA
CCCAACTGATCTTCAGCATCTTTTACTTTCACCAGCGTTTCTGGGTGAGCAAAAACAGGAAGGCAAAA
